>Addgene plasmid #145958 | pETM-30-GST-DmBelle_1-694_B | depositor full sequence | sequence record 288403 | Full Sequence
TGGCGAATGGG
[124 nt withheld, positions 12-135]
C
[91 nt withheld, positions 137-227]
A
[49 nt withheld, positions 229-277]
CCTTTGACGTTGGAGTCCACGTTCTTT
[37 nt withheld, positions 305-341]
ACCCTATCTCGGTCTATTCTTTTGATTTATAAGGGATTTTGCCGATTTCGGCCTATTGGTTAAAAAATGA
GCTGATTTAACAAAAATTTAACGCGAATTTTAACAAAATATTAACGTTTACAATTTCAGGTGGCACTTTT
CGGGGAAATGTGCGCGGAACCCCTATTTGTTTATTTTTCTAAATACATTCAAATATGTATCCGCTCATGA
ATTAATTCTTAGAAAAACTCATCGAGCATCAAATGAAACTGCAATTTATTCATATCAGGATTATCAATAC
CATATTTTTGAAAAAGCCGTTTCTGTAATGAAGGAGAAAACTCACCGAGGCAGTTCCATAGGATGGCAAG
ATCCTGGTATCGGTCTGCGATTCCGACTCGTCCAACATCAATACAACCTATTAATTTCCCCTCGTCAAAA
ATAAGGTTATCAAGTGAGAAATCACCATGAGTGACGACTGAATCCGGTGAGAATGGCAAAAGTTTATGCA
TTTCTTTCCAGACTTGTTCAACAGGCCAGCCATTACGCTCGTCATCAAAATCACTCGCATCAACCAAACC
GTTATTCATTCGTGATTGCGCCTGAGCGAGACGAAATACGCGATCGCTGTTAAAAGGACAATTACAAACA
GGAATCGAATGCAACCGGCGCAGGAACACTGCCAGCGCATCAACAATATTTTCACCTGAATCAGGATATT
CTTCTAATACCTGGAATGCTGTTTTCCCGGGGATCGCAGTGGTGAGTAACCATGCATCATCAGGAGTACG
GATAAAATGCTTGATGGTCGGAAGAGGCATAAATTCCGTCAGCCAGTTTAGTCTGACCATCTCATCTGTA
ACATCATTGGCAACGCTACCTTTGCCATGTTTCAGAAACAACTCTGGCGCATCGGGCTTCCCATACAATC
GATAGATTGTCGCACCTGATTGCCCGACATTATCGCGAGCCCATTTATACCCATATAAATCAGCATCCAT
GTTGGAATTTAATCGCGGCCTAGAGCAAGACGTTTCCCGTTGAATATGGCTCATAACACCCCTTGTATTA
CTGTTTATGTAAGCAGACAGTTTTATTGTTCATGACCAAAATCCCTTAACGTGAGTTTTCGTTCCACTGA
GCGTCAGACCCCGTAGAAAAGATCAAAGGATCTTCTTGAGATCCTTTTTTTCTGCGCGTAATCTGCTGCT
TGCAAACAAAAAAACCACCGCTACCAGCGGTGGTTTGTTTGCCGGATCAAGAGCTACCAACTCTTTTTCC
GAAGGTAACTGGCTTCAGCAGAGCGCAGATACCAAATACTGTCCTTCTAGTGTAGCCGTAGTTAGGCCAC
CACTTCAAGAACTCTGTAGCACCGCCTACATACCTCGCTCTGCTAATCCTGTTACCAGTGGCTGCTGCCA
GTGGCGATAAGTCGTGTCTTACCGGGTTGGACTCAAGACGATAGTTACCGGATAAGGCGCAGCGGTCGGG
CTGAACGGGGGGTTCGTGCACACAGCCCAGCTTGGAGCGAACGACCTACACCGAACTGAGATACCTACAG
CGTGAGCTATGAGAAAGCGCCACGCTTCCCGAAGGGAGAAAGGCGGACAGGTATCCGGTAAGCGGCAGGG
TCGGAACAGGAGAGCGCACGAGGGAGCTTCCAGGGGGAAACGCCTGGTATCTTTATAGTCCTGTCGGGTT
TCGCCACCTCTGACTTGAGCGTCGATTTTTGTGATGCTCGTCAGGGGGGCGGAGCCTATGGAAAAACGCC
AGCAACGCGGCCTTTTTACGGTTCCTGGCCTTTTGCTGGCCTTTTGCTCACATGTTCTTTCCTGCGTTAT
CCCCTGATTCTGTGGATAACCGTATTACCGCCTTTGAGTGAGCTGATACCGCTCGCCGCAGCCGAACGAC
CGAGCGCAGCGAGTCAGTGAGCGAGGAAGCGGAAGAGCGCCTGATGCGGTATTTTCTCCTTACGCATCTG
TGCGGTATTTCACACCGCATATATGGTGCACTCTCAGTACAATCTGCTCTGATGCCGCATAGTTAAGCCA
GTATACACTCCGCTATCGCTACGTGACTGGGTCATGGCTGCGCCCCGACACCCGCCAACACCCGCTGACG
CGCCCTGACGGGCTTGTCTGCTCCCGGCATCCGCTTACAGACAAGCTGTGACCGTCTCCGGGAGCTGCAT
GTGTCAGAGGTTTTCACCGTCATCACCGAAACGCGCGAGGCAGCTGCGGTAAAGCTCATCAGCGTGGTCG
TGAAGCGATTCACAGATGTCTGCCTGTTCATCCGCGTCCAGCTCGTTGAGTTTCTCCAGAAGCGTTAATG
TCTGGCTTCTGATAAAGCGGGCCATGTTAAGGGCGGTTTTTTCCTGTTTGGTCACTGATGCCTCCGTGTA
AGGGGGATTTCTGTTCATGGGGGTAATGATACCGATGAAACGAGAGAGGATGCTCACGATACGGGTTACT
GATGATGAACATGCCCGGTTACTGGAACGTTGTGAGGGTAAACAACTGGCGGTATGGATGCGGCGGGACC
AGAGAAAAATCACTCAGGGTCAATGCCAGCGCTTCGTTAATACAGATGTAGGTGTTCCACAGGGTAGCCA
GCAGCATCCTGCGATGCAGATCCGGAACATAATGGTGCAGGGCGCTGACTTCCGCGTTTCCAGACTTTAC
GAAACACGGAAACCGAAGACCATTCATGTTGTTGCTCAGGTCGCAGACGTTTTGCAGCAGCAGTCGCTTC
ACGTTCGCTCGCGTATCGGTGATTCATTCTGCTAACCAGTAAGGCAACCCCGCCAGCCTAGCCGGGTCCT
CAACGACAGGAGCACGATCATGCGCACCCGTGGGGCCGCCATGCCGGCGATAATGGCCTGCTTCTCGCCG
AAACGTTTGGTGGCGGGACCAGTGACGAAGGCTTGAGCGAGGGCGTGCAAGATTCCGAATACCGCAAGCG
ACAGGCCGATCATCGTCGCGCTCCAGCGAAAGCGGTCCTCGCCGAAAATGACCCAGAGCGCTGCCGGCAC
CTGTCCTACGAGTTGCATGATAAAGAAGACAGTCATAAGTGCGGCGACGATAGTCATGCCCCGCGCCCAC
CGGAAGGAGCTGACTGGGTTGAAGGCTCTCAAGGGCATCGGTCGAGATCCCGGTGCCTAATGAGTGAGCT
AACTTACATTAATTGCGTTGCGCTCACTGCCCGCTTTCCAGTCGGGAAACCTGTCGTGCCAGCTGCATTA
ATGAATCGGCCAACGCGCGGGGAGAGGCGGTTTGCGTATTGGGCGCCAGGGTGGTTTTTCTTTTCACCAG
TGAGACGGGCAACAGCTGATTGCCCTTCACCGCCTGGCCCTGAGAGAGTTGCAGCAAGCGGTCCACGCTG
GTTTGCCCCAGCAGGCGAAAATCCTGTTTGATGGTGGTTAACGGCGGGATATAACATGAGCTGTCTTCGG
TATCGTCGTATCCCACTACCGAGATATCCGCACCAACGCGCAGCCCGGACTCGGTAATGGCGCGCATTGC
GCCCAGCGCCATCTGATCGTTGGCAACCAGCATCGCAGTGGGAACGATGCCCTCATTCAGCATTTGCATG
GTTTGTTGAAAACCGGACATGGCACTCCAGTCGCCTTCCCGTTCCGCTATCGGCTGAATTTGATTGCGAG
TGAGATATTTATGCCAGCCAGCCAGACGCAGACGCGCCGAGACAGAACTTAATGGGCCCGCTAACAGCGC
GATTTGCTGGTGACCCAATGCGACCAGATGCTCCACGCCCAGTCGCGTACCGTCTTCATGGGAGAAAATA
ATACTGTTGATGGGTGTCTGGTCAGAGACATCAAGAAATAACGCCGGAACATTAGTGCAGGCAGCTTCCA
CAGCAATGGCATCCTGGTCATCCAGCGGATAGTTAATGATCAGCCCACTGACGCGTTGCGCGAGAAGATT
GTGCACCGCCGCTTTACAGGCTTCGACGCCGCTTCGTTCTACCATCGACACCACCACGCTGGCACCCAGT
TGATCGGCGCGAGATTTAATCGCCGCGACAATTTGCGACGGCGCGTGCAGGGCCAGACTGGAGGTGGCAA
CGCCAATCAGCAACGACTGTTTGCCCGCCAGTTGTTGTGCCACGCGGTTGGGAATGTAATTCAGCTCCGC
CATCGCCGCTTCCACTTTTTCCCGCGTTTTCGCAGAAACGTGGCTGGCCTGGTTCACCACGCGGGAAACG
GTCTGATAAGAGACACCGGCATACTCTGCGACATCGTATAACGTTACTGGTTTCACATTCACCACCCTGA
ATTGACTCTCTTCCGGGCGCTATCATGCCATACCGCGAAAGGTTTTGCGCCATTCGATGGTGTCCGGGAT
CTCGACGCTCTCCCTTATGCGACTCCTGCATTAGGAAGCAGCCCAGTAGTAGGTTGAGGCCGTTGAGCAC
CGCCGCCGCAAGGAATGGTGCATGCAAGGAGATGGCGCCCAACAGTCCCCCGGCCACGGGGCCTGCCACC
ATACCCACGCCGAAACAAGCGCTCATGAGCCCGAAGTGGCGAGCCCGATCTTCCCCATCGGTGATGTCGG
CGATATAGGCGCCAGCAACCGCACCTGTGGCGCCGGTGATGCCGGCCACGATGCGTCCGGCGTAGAGGAT
CGAGATCTCGATCCCGCGAAATTAATACGACTCACTATAGGGGAATTGTGAGCGGATAACAATTCCCCTC
TAGAAATAATTTTGTTTAACTTTAAGAAGGAGATATACCATGAAACATCACCATCACCATCACAACACTA
GTAGCAATTCCATGTCCCCTATACTAGGTTATTGGAAAATTAAGGGCCTTGTGCAACCCACTCGACTTCT
TTTGGAATATCTTGAAGAAAAATATGAAGAGCATTTGTATGAGCGCGATGAAGGTGATAAATGGCGAAAC
AAAAAGTTTGAATTGGGTTTGGAGTTTCCCAATCTTCCTTATTATATTGATGGTGATGTTAAATTAACAC
AGTCTATGGCCATCATACGTTATATAGCTGACAAGCACAACATGTTGGGTGGTTGTCCAAAAGAGCGTGC
AGAGATTTCAATGCTTGAAGGAGCGGTTTTGGATATTAGATACGGTGTTTCGAGAATTGCATATAGTAAA
GACTTTGAAACTCTCAAAGTTGATTTTCTTAGCAAGCTACCTGAAATGCTGAAAATGTTCGAAGATCGTT
TATGTCATAAAACATATTTAAATGGTGATCATGTAACCCATCCTGACTTCATGTTGTATGACGCTCTTGA
TGTTGTTTTATACATGGACCCAATGTGCCTGGATGCGTTCCCAAAATTAGTTTGTTTTAAAAAACGTATT
GAAGCTATCCCACAAATTGATAAGTACTTGAAATCCAGCAAGTATATAGCATGGCCTTTGCAGGGCTGGC
AAGCCACGTTTGGTGGTGGCGACCATCCTCCAACTAGTGGATCTGGTGGTGGTGGCGGATGGATGAGCGA
GAATCTTTATTTTCAGGGCGCCATGGCAATGAGTAATGCTATTAACCAAAATGGCACAGGTCTAGAGCAG
CAAGTTGCTGGTCTGGACTTGAATGGCGGCTCTGCTGACTACAGCGGCCCCATAACCAGCAAGACTTCCA
CTAACTCGGTCACCGGTGGTGTGTATGTGCCCCCGCACCTTCGTGGTGGTGGTGGCAATAACAACGCAGC
GGACGCAGAGAGCCAGGGCCAAGGACAGGGCCAGGGTCAGGGCTTCGACTCCAGATCCGGGAATCCGCGC
CAGGAGACTAGGGACCCTCAACAGTCGCGCGGAGGCGGAGGCGAATACCGCAGAGGCGGCGGCGGTGGTG
GTCGCGGCTTCAATCGCCAGAGCGGCGACTACGGTTACGGAAGCGGCGGCGGAGGACGACGTGGAGGCGG
TGGACGTTTCGAGGACAACTACAACGGTGGTGAATTCGATTCGCGTCGCGGCGGTGACTGGAATCGCAGC
GGCGGAGGCGGCGGAGGAGGTCGAGGATTTGGACGCGGACCATCGTACCGCGGCGGTGGCGGCGGAAGCG
GTAGCAACCTCAACGAGCAGACTGCCGAGGATGGCCAGGCACAGCAGCAGCAGCAGCCGCGCAACGATCG
TTGGCAGGAGCCAGAACGTCCTGCCGGATTCGATGGCAGCGAGGGCGGACAGTCTGCCGGCGGCAACAGA
AGCTACAACAATCGCGGCGAGCGCGGAGGCGGCGGTTACAACAGCCGCTGGAAGGAGGGCGGCGGCTCAA
ACGTCGACTACACAAAGCTGGGCGCCCGAGATGAGCGCCTGGAGGTGGAGCTGTTCGGCGTGGGCAATAC
GGGAATCAATTTTGACAAATACGAGGATATACCCGTGGAGGCGACGGGCCAGAATGTGCCCCCGAACATC
ACATCGTTCGATGATGTGCAGCTGACGGAGATTATCCGCAACAACGTGGCCTTAGCACGTTATGACAAAC
CGACACCGGTGCAGAAGCACGCCATTCCGATCATTATCAATGGCCGGGATCTAATGGCCTGCGCCCAGAC
TGGATCCGGCAAGACGGCCGCCTTCCTGGTGCCGATTCTCAACCAGATGTACGAGCTGGGACATGTGCCC
CCGCCGCAAAGCACCCGGCAGTACAGCCGGCGCAAGCAGTATCCGTTGGGTCTGGTGCTGGCGCCGACCC
GCGAACTGGCCACCCAGATCTTTGAGGAGGCCAAGAAGTTCGCCTATCGCTCCCGGATGCGCCCGGCAGT
GCTGTACGGCGGAAACAATACTAGCGAGCAGATGCGCGAGCTGGACCGCGGTTGCCATCTGATTGTGGCC
ACACCCGGTCGCCTAGAGGACATGATCACACGCGGAAAGGTGGGACTGGAGAACATTCGATTCCTTGTAC
TGGATGAGGCTGATCGTATGTTGGACATGGGTTTCGAGCCGCAGATCCGTCGCATCGTCGAACAGCTAAA
CATGCCGCCAACCGGACAGCGCCAGACGCTTATGTTCTCGGCCACATTCCCCAAGCAGATCCAGGAGTTA
GCCAGCGATTTCCTCAGCAACTACATTTTCTTGGCCGTTGGTCGTGTGGGCTCCACATCTGAGAACATTA
CGCAGACAATCCTGTGGGTCTATGAACCCGACAAGCGCTCGTATCTGCTGGATCTGCTCTCGTCTATCCG
CGATGGCCCCGAATACACCAAAGACAGCCTAACACTGATCTTTGTGGAGACTAAGAAGGGTGCAGACTCG
CTGGAGGAGTTCCTGTACCAGTGCAATCATCCCGTCACTAGCATCCACGGTGATCGCACGCAGAAGGAGC
GCGAGGAGGCACTGCGCTGCTTCCGATCGGGCGACTGCCCCATCCTGGTGGCCACAGCCGTGGCCGCTCG
TGGCCTGGACATTCCGCACGTTAAGCACGTTATTAACTTTGACCTGCCCTCGGATGTGGAGGAGTATGTC
CACCGTATCGGGCGTACCGGACGTATGGGTAATCTTGGTGTGGCCACCTCCTTTTTCAACGAAAAGAACC
GCAACATTTGCTCCGATCTCTTGGAGCTGCTGATCGAAACGAAGCAGGAGATCCCCAGTTTCATGGAGGA
TATGAGTTCGTAGGGTACCGGATCCGAATTCGAGCTCCGTCGACAAGCTTGCGGCCGCACTCGAGCACCA
CCACCACCACCACTGAGATCCGGCTGCTAACAAAGCCCGAAAGGAAGCTGAGTTGGCTGCTGCCACCGCT
GAGCAATAACTAGCATAACCCCTTGGGGCCTCTAAACGGGTCTTGAGGGGTTTTTTGCTGAAAGGAGGAA
CTATATCCGGAT
Features (pLannotate 1.2.2; 22 found; start..end, strand, type, name):
     12..467     +  rep_origin     f1 ori (sequence partly withheld): f1 bacteriophage origin of replication; arrow indicates direction of (+) strand synthesis
    494..551     +  promoter       AmpR promoter (fragment): bla
    560..1375    -  CDS            KanR: aminoglycoside phosphotransferase; aph(3')-Ia; confers resistance to kanamycin in bacteria or G418 (Geneticin®) in eukaryotes
   1497..2085    +  rep_origin     ori: high-copy-number ColE1/pMB1/pBR322/pUC origin of replication
   2271..2413    -  misc_feature   bom: basis of mobility region from pBR322
   2515..2706    -  CDS            rop: Rop protein, which maintains plasmids at low copy number; rop
   2723..3103    +  CDS            YPB1_ECOLX: Protein predicted: Swiss-Prot protein existence level 4. From Escherichia coli.
   3175..3466    -  CDS            TcR (fragment): tetracycline efflux protein; tet; confers resistance to tetracycline
   3481..3502    -  protein_bind   CAP binding site: CAP binding activates transcription in the presence of cAMP. E. coli catabolite activator protein
   3515..4597    -  CDS            lacI: lac repressor; lacI; The lac repressor binds to the lac operator to inhibit transcription in E. coli. This inhibition can be relieved by adding lactose or isopropyl-β-D-thiogalactopyranoside (IPTG).
   4598..4675    -  promoter       lacI promoter: lacI
   4683..4962    -  CDS            TcR (fragment): tetracycline efflux protein; tet; confers resistance to tetracycline
   4984..5002    +  promoter       T7 promoter: promoter for bacteriophage T7 RNA polymerase
   5003..5027    +  protein_bind   lac operator: The lac repressor binds to the lac operator to inhibit transcription in E. coli. This inhibition can be relieved by adding lactose or isopropyl-β-D-thiogalactopyranoside (IPTG). lac repressor encoded by lacI
   5042..5064    +  RBS            RBS: efficient ribosome binding site from bacteriophage T7 gene 10 (Olins and Rangwala, 1989)
   5077..5094    +  CDS            7xHis (fragment): 6xHis affinity tag
   5113..5764    +  CDS            GST (fragment): glutathione S-transferase from Schistosoma japonicum
   5799..5819    +  CDS            capTEV™ (fragment): composite tag for in vivo biotinylation, TEV protease cleavage, and 6xHis tagging
   5830..7911    +  CDS            bel (fragment): DDX3_DROME - Experimental evidence at protein level: Swiss-Prot protein existence level 1. ATP-dependent RNA helicase that is essential and required for cellular function, larval growth, and for male and female fertility. Also required for RNA interference (RNAi), double-stranded RNA induces potent and specific gene silencing, by acting downstream of dsRNA internalization. RNAi is mediated by the RNA-induced silencing complex (RISC), a sequence-specific, multicomponent nuclease that destroys or silences messenger RNAs homologous to the silencing trigger. From Drosophila melanogaster (Fruit fly
   7967..7984    +  CDS            9xHis (fragment): 9xHis affinity tag
   7994..8043    +  CDS            SET1 (fragment): solubility-enhancement tag derived from T7 phage gene 10B
   8051..8098    +  terminator     T7 terminator: transcription terminator for bacteriophage T7 RNA polymerase
