[The description below was written by a language model from this plasmid's Addgene catalogue record and pLannotate feature annotations shown in this document.]
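Description:
pETM-30-GST-DmBelle_1-694_B is a bacterial expression plasmid of about 8.1 kb for producing a fragment of the Drosophila melanogaster DEAD-box RNA helicase Belle (bel, the fly DDX3 orthologue) in E. coli. The catalogue entry lists the backbone as unknown, although the name points to the pETM-30 vector and the annotated features fit a pET-type architecture. These include a ColE1/pBR322-family origin with the bom region and the rop gene, which is consistent with the low copy number recorded, an f1 phage origin, and a kanamycin resistance gene (aph(3')-Ia) for selection. Short remnants of the tetracycline resistance gene flank the lacI cassette and are non-functional backbone leftovers.

The expression cassette is driven by a T7 promoter with an adjacent lac operator, followed by the T7 gene 10 ribosome binding site. The plasmid-borne lacI supplies repressor, so transcription needs a host expressing T7 RNA polymerase and is induced with IPTG. The open reading frame begins with a 6xHis tag and Schistosoma japonicum GST, then a short match to a TEV-containing composite tag that most likely represents a TEV protease cleavage site, then the bel coding fragment of roughly 2.1 kb corresponding to residues 1–694. This layout allows nickel or glutathione affinity purification and, presumably, proteolytic removal of the N-terminal tags. A further His-tag fragment and a small T7 gene 10-derived match lie downstream of the insert, before the T7 terminator. The record does not show whether these are translated in frame with Belle. The stated purpose is simply bacterial expression of DmBelle 1–694, and the depositor notes that the supplied sequence may be theoretical rather than fully verified.
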