Addgene plasmid #145958: pETM-30-GST-DmBelle_1-694_B
Purpose: Bacterial Expression of DmBelle_1-694
Depositing lab: Elisa Izaurralde. Depositing organization: Max Planck Institute for Developmental Biology.
Backbone
  Vector backbone: Unknown
  Vector type: Bacterial Expression
Growth in bacteria
  Bacterial resistance: Kanamycin, 50 μg/mL
  Growth temperature: 37°C
  Growth strain: DH5alpha
  Copy number: Low Copy
Gene/Insert
  Gene/Insert name: DmBelle_1-694
  Species: D. melanogaster (fly)
  Entrez Gene: bel (a.k.a. Dmel_CG9748, BEL, Bel, CG9748, DmRH6, Dmel\CG9748, L3, anon-85Ab, cap, cg9748, l(3)85Ac, l(3)L3, l(3)L4740, l(3)S047110, l(3)S097074, ms(3)Pneo85A, ms(3)neo30)
  Cloning method: Unknown
Terms and licenses: Academic/Nonprofit Terms; Industry Terms: Not Available to Industry
Depositor comments: Plasmids from this collection were made available to the research community and donated after the lab closed. Please note that the sequence provided by the depositing laboratory may be theoretical/predicted or based on Sanger sequencing results. There may be discrepancies between sequencing results obtained by Addgene and the depositor sequence. If an Addgene verified sequence is not available, please contact before placing your order to request that our lab fully sequence the plasmid.
How to cite: pETM-30-GST-DmBelle_1-694_B was a gift from Elisa Izaurralde (Addgene plasmid # 145958 ; http://n2t.net/addgene:145958 ; RRID:Addgene_145958)
